Addgene plasmid #123371: TRAV4
Purpose: construction of TCR
Depositing lab: Catherine Wu. Depositing organization: Dana-Farber Cancer Institute. Publication: A cloning and expression system to probe T-cell receptor specificity and assess functional avidity to neoantigens. Hu Z, Anandappa AJ, Sun J, Kim J, Leet DE, Bozym DJ, Chen C, Williams L, Shukla SA, Zhang W, Tabbaa D, Steelman S, Olive O, Livak KJ, Kishi H, Muraguchi A, Guleria I, Stevens J, Lane WJ, Burkhardt UE, Fritsch EF, Neuberg D, Ott PA, Keskin DB, Hacohen N, Wu CJ. Blood. 2018 Nov 1;132(18):1911-1921. doi: 10.1182/blood-2018-04-843763. Epub 2018 Aug 27. PubMed 30150207.
Backbone
  Vector backbone: pUC57-kanamycin
  Vector type: Bacterial Expression
Growth in bacteria
  Bacterial resistance: Kanamycin, 50 μg/mL
  Growth temperature: 37°C
  Growth strain: DH5alpha
  Copy number: High Copy
Gene/Insert
  Gene/Insert name: TRAV4
  Species: H. sapiens (human)
  Mutation: WT
  Entrez Gene: TRAV4 (a.k.a. TCRAV20S1, TCRAV4S1)
  Cloning method: Unknown
Terms and licenses: Academic/Nonprofit Terms; Industry Terms: Not Available to Industry
Depositor comments: Cloning Method: Golden Gate.
How to cite: TRAV4 was a gift from Catherine Wu (Addgene plasmid # 123371 ; http://n2t.net/addgene:123371 ; RRID:Addgene_123371)
