[The description below was written by a language model from this plasmid's Addgene catalogue record and pLannotate feature annotations shown in this document.]
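Description:
TRAV4 is a small (about 3.5 kb) bacterial cloning plasmid built on the pUC57-kanamycin backbone. It serves as a module donor for assembling full-length human T-cell receptor expression constructs rather than as an expression vector in its own right. It is maintained in E. coli at high copy through the ColE1/pUC-type origin and selected with kanamycin via the aph(3')-Ia aminoglycoside phosphotransferase gene. The remaining backbone annotations (fragments of bom, rop, lacI and lacZα, plus the lac promoter, operator and CAP site) are remnants of the pUC57 cloning region. The lac promoter lies on the strand opposite to the insert, and no eukaryotic promoter or polyadenylation signal is annotated.

Although the catalogue names only the wild-type human TRAV4 segment, the feature table shows a composite insert on a single strand. It consists of a T-cell receptor beta constant region (TRBC1), then a foot-and-mouth disease virus F2A peptide, then the TRAV4 alpha-chain variable gene segment, annotated as a fragment. This layout fits a modular design. A beta-chain variable/CDR3 piece would be joined upstream of the constant region. An alpha-chain CDR3-J piece and an alpha constant region would be joined downstream of TRAV4. The result would be one open reading frame in which ribosomal skipping at the 2A sequence releases separate beta and alpha chains. The depositor notes Golden Gate as the cloning method, implying type IIS restriction sites flanking the cassette, though none are annotated and the enzyme is not stated. The stated purpose is TCR construction, and the plasmid comes from a cloning and expression system for probing TCR specificity and functional avidity to neoantigens.
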