Features (pLannotate 1.2.2; 12 found; start..end, strand, type, name):
    137..236     +  misc_feature   bom (fragment): basis of mobility region from pBR322
    242..399     -  CDS            lacZα (fragment): LacZα fragment of β-galactosidase; lacZ fragment
    441..965     +  CDS            TRBC1: TRBC1_HUMAN - Experimental evidence at protein level: Swiss-Prot protein existence level 1. Constant region of T cell receptor (TR) beta chain (PubMed:24600447). Alpha-beta T cell receptors are antigen specific receptors which are essential to the immune response and are present on the cell surface of T lymphocytes. Recognize peptide-major histocompatibility (MH) (pMH) complexes that are displayed by antigen presenting cells (APC), a prerequisite for efficient T cell adaptive immunity against pathogens (PubMed:25493333). Binding of alpha-beta TR to pMH complex initiates TR-CD3 clustering on th
    990..1055    +  CDS            F2A: 2A peptide from foot-and-mouth disease virus polyprotein Eukaryotic ribosomes fail to insert a peptide bond between the Gly and Pro residues, yielding separate polypeptides.
   1056..1364    +  CDS            TRAV4 (fragment): TVA4_HUMAN - Experimental evidence at protein level: Swiss-Prot protein existence level 1. V region of the variable domain of T cell receptor (TR) alpha chain that participates in the antigen recognition (PubMed:24600447). Alpha-beta T cell receptors are antigen specific receptors which are essential to the immune response and are present on the cell surface of T lymphocytes. Recognize peptide-major histocompatibility (MH) (pMH) complexes that are displayed by antigen presenting cells (APC), a prerequisite for efficient T cell adaptive immunity against pathogens (PubMed:25493333). Binding of a
   1453..1469    -  protein_bind   lac operator: The lac repressor binds to the lac operator to inhibit transcription in E. coli. This inhibition can be relieved by adding lactose or isopropyl-β-D-thiogalactopyranoside (IPTG). lac repressor encoded by lacI
   1477..1507    -  promoter       lac promoter: promoter for the E. coli lac operon
   1522..1543    -  protein_bind   CAP binding site: CAP binding activates transcription in the presence of cAMP. E. coli catabolite activator protein
   1556..1648    -  CDS            lacI (fragment): lac repressor; lacI; The lac repressor binds to the lac operator to inhibit transcription in E. coli. This inhibition can be relieved by adding lactose or isopropyl-β-D-thiogalactopyranoside (IPTG).
   1831..2419    -  rep_origin     ori: high-copy-number ColE1/pMB1/pBR322/pUC origin of replication
   2597..3406    -  CDS            KanR: aminoglycoside phosphotransferase; aph(3')-Ia; confers resistance to kanamycin in bacteria or G418 (Geneticin®) in eukaryotes
   3513..35      +  CDS            rop (fragment) (across the origin): Rop protein, which maintains plasmids at low copy number; rop
>Addgene plasmid #123371 | TRAV4 | addgene full sequence | sequence record 243732 | Addgene NGS Result
TCGCGCGTTTCGGTGATGACGGTGAAAACCTCTGACACATGCAGCTCCCGGAGACGGTCACAGCTTGTCT
GTAAGCGGATGCCGGGAGCAGACAAGCCCGTCAGGGCGCGTCAGCGGGTGTTGGCGGGTGTCGGGGCTGG
CTTAACTATGCGGCATCAGAGCAGATTGTACTGAGAGTGCACCATATGCGGTGTGAAATACCGCACAGAT
GCGTAAGGAGAAAATACCGCATCAGGCGCCATTCGCCATTCAGGCTGCGCAACTGTTGGGAAGGGCGATC
GGTGCGGGCCTCTTCGCTATTACGCCAGCTGGCGAAAGGGGGATGTGCTGCAAGGCGATTAAGTTGGGTA
ACGCCAGGGTTTTCCCAGTCACGACGTTGTAAAACGACGGCCAGAGAATTCGAGCTCGGTACCTCGCGAA
TACATCTAGATGGTCTCTACCTGAACAAGGTGTTCCCACCCGAGGTCGCTGTGTTTGAGCCATCAGAAGC
AGAGATCTCCCACACCCAAAAGGCCACACTGGTGTGCCTGGCCACAGGCTTCTTCCCCGACCACGTGGAG
CTGAGCTGGTGGGTGAATGGGAAGGAGGTGCACAGTGGGGTCAGCACGGACCCGCAGCCCCTCAAGGAGC
AGCCCGCCCTCAATGACTCCAGATACTGCCTGAGCAGCCGCCTGAGGGTTTCGGCCACCTTCTGGCAGAA
CCCCCGCAACCACTTCCGCTGTCAAGTCCAGTTCTACGGGCTCTCGGAGAATGACGAGTGGACCCAGGAT
AGGGCCAAACCCGTCACCCAGATCGTCAGCGCCGAGGCCTGGGGTAGAGCAGACTGTGGCTTTACCTCGG
TGTCCTACCAGCAAGGGGTCCTGTCTGCCACCATCCTCTATGAGATCCTGCTAGGGAAGGCCACCCTGTA
TGCTGTGCTGGTCAGCGCCCTTGTGTTGATGGCCATGGTCAAGAGAAAGGATTTCAGGAGGAGGAGGAGC
GGCAGTGGAGTGAAACAGACTTTGAATTTTGACCTTCTCAAGTTGGCGGGAGACGTGGAGTCCAACCCAG
GGCCCATGAGGCAAGTGGCGAGAGTGATCGTGTTCCTGACCCTGAGTACTTTGAGCCTTGCTAAGACCAC
CCAGCCCATCTCCATGGACTCATATGAAGGACAAGAAGTGAACATAACCTGTAGCCACAACAACATTGCT
ACAAATGATTATATCACGTGGTACCAACAGTTTCCCAGCCAAGGACCACGATTTATTATTCAAGGATACA
AGACAAAAGTTACAAACGAAGTGGCCTCCCTGTTTATCCCTGCCGACAGAAAGTCCAGCACTCTGAGCCT
GCCCCGGGTTTCCCTGAGCGACACTGCTGTGTACTGAGACCATCGGATCCCGGGCCCGTCGACTGCAGAG
GCCTGCATGCAAGCTTGGTGTAATCATGGTCATAGCTGTTTCCTGTGTGAAATTGTTATCCGCTCACAAT
TCCACACAACATACGAGCCGGAAGCATAAAGTGTAAAGCCTGGGGTGCCTAATGAGTGAGCTAACTCACA
TTAATTGCGTTGCGCTCACTGCCCGCTTTCCAGTCGGGAAACCTGTCGTGCCAGCTGCATTAATGAATCG
GCCAACGCGCGGGGAGAGGCGGTTTGCGTATTGGGCGCTCTTCCGCTTCCTCGCTCACTGACTCGCTGCG
CTCGGTCGTTCGGCTGCGGCGAGCGGTATCAGCTCACTCAAAGGCGGTAATACGGTTATCCACAGAATCA
GGGGATAACGCAGGAAAGAACATGTGAGCAAAAGGCCAGCAAAAGGCCAGGAACCGTAAAAAGGCCGCGT
TGCTGGCGTTTTTCCATAGGCTCCGCCCCCCTGACGAGCATCACAAAAATCGACGCTCAAGTCAGAGGTG
GCGAAACCCGACAGGACTATAAAGATACCAGGCGTTTCCCCCTGGAAGCTCCCTCGTGCGCTCTCCTGTT
CCGACCCTGCCGCTTACCGGATACCTGTCCGCCTTTCTCCCTTCGGGAAGCGTGGCGCTTTCTCATAGCT
CACGCTGTAGGTATCTCAGTTCGGTGTAGGTCGTTCGCTCCAAGCTGGGCTGTGTGCACGAACCCCCCGT
TCAGCCCGACCGCTGCGCCTTATCCGGTAACTATCGTCTTGAGTCCAACCCGGTAAGACACGACTTATCG
CCACTGGCAGCAGCCACTGGTAACAGGATTAGCAGAGCGAGGTATGTAGGCGGTGCTACAGAGTTCTTGA
AGTGGTGGCCTAACTACGGCTACACTAGAAGAACAGTATTTGGTATCTGCGCTCTGCTGAAGCCAGTTAC
CTTCGGAAAAAGAGTTGGTAGCTCTTGATCCGGCAAACAAACCACCGCTGGTAGCGGTGGTTTTTTTGTT
TGCAAGCAGCAGATTACGCGCAGAAAAAAAGGATCTCAAGAAGATCCTTTGATCTTTTCTACGGGGTCTG
ACGCTCAGTGGAACGAAAACTCACGTTAAGGGATTTTGGTCATGAGATTATCAAAAAGGATCTTCACCTA
GATCCTTTTAAATTAAAAATGAAGTTTTAAATCAAGCCCAATCTGAATAATGTTACAACCAATTAACCAA
TTCTGATTAGAAAAACTCATCGAGCATCAAATGAAACTGCAATTTATTCATATCAGGATTATCAATACCA
TATTTTTGAAAAAGCCGTTTCTGTAATGAAGGAGAAAACTCACCGAGGCAGTTCCATAGGATGGCAAGAT
CCTGGTATCGGTCTGCGATTCCGACTCGTCCAACATCAATACAACCTATTAATTTCCCCTCGTCAAAAAT
AAGGTTATCAAGTGAGAAATCACCATGAGTGACGACTGAATCCGGTGAGAATGGCAAAAGTTTATGCATT
TCTTTCCAGACTTGTTCAACAGGCCAGCCATTACGCTCGTCATCAAAATCACTCGCATCAACCAAACCGT
TATTCATTCGTGATTGCGCCTGAGCGAGACGAAATACGCGATCGCTGTTAAAAGGACAATTACAAACAGG
AATCGAATGCAACCGGCGCAGGAACACTGCCAGCGCATCAACAATATTTTCACCTGAATCAGGATATTCT
TCTAATACCTGGAATGCTGTTTTTCCGGGGATCGCAGTGGTGAGTAACCATGCATCATCAGGAGTACGGA
TAAAATGCTTGATGGTCGGAAGAGGCATAAATTCCGTCAGCCAGTTTAGTCTGACCATCTCATCTGTAAC
ATCATTGGCAACGCTACCTTTGCCATGTTTCAGAAACAACTCTGGCGCATCGGGCTTCCCATACAAGCGA
TAGATTGTCGCACCTGATTGCCCGACATTATCGCGAGCCCATTTATACCCATATAAATCAGCATCCATGT
TGGAATTTAATCGCGGCCTCGACGTTTCCCGTTGAATATGGCTCATAACACCCCTTGTATTACTGTTTAT
GTAAGCAGACAGTTTTATTGTTCATGATGATATATTTTTATCTTGTGCAATGTAACATCAGAGATTTTGA
GACACGGGCCAGAGCTGCA
